Addgene plasmid #124864: pAAV-FLEXfrt-SaCas9-U6-sgGrin2b
Purpose: Mutagenesis of Grin2b
Depositing lab: Larry Zweifel. Depositing organization: University of Washington. Publication: Conditional Single Vector CRISPR/SaCas9 Viruses for Efficient Mutagenesis in the Adult Mouse Nervous System. Hunker AC, Soden ME, Krayushkina D, Heymann G, Awatramani R, Zweifel LS. Cell Rep. 2020 Mar 24;30(12):4303-4316.e6. doi: 10.1016/j.celrep.2020.02.092. PubMed 32209486.
Backbone
  Vector backbone: pX601
  Vector type: Mouse Targeting, AAV, CRISPR
Growth in bacteria
  Bacterial resistance: Ampicillin, 100 μg/mL
  Growth temperature: 37°C
  Growth strain: NEB Stable
  Copy number: High Copy
Gene/Insert
  Gene/Insert name: Grin2b
  gRNA/shRNA sequence: CACTTCGTCGGAAGTGCCCAC
  Species: M. musculus (mouse)
  Entrez Gene: Grin2b (a.k.a. GluN2B, GluRepsilon2, NR2B, Nmdar2b)
  Cloning method: Restriction Enzyme; 5′ cloning site Unknown (unknown if destroyed); 3′ cloning site Unknown (unknown if destroyed)
Terms and licenses: Academic/Nonprofit Terms; Industry Terms: Not Available to Industry
How to cite: pAAV-FLEXfrt-SaCas9-U6-sgGrin2b was a gift from Larry Zweifel (Addgene plasmid # 124864 ; http://n2t.net/addgene:124864 ; RRID:Addgene_124864)
