[The description below was written by a language model from this plasmid's Addgene catalogue record and pLannotate feature annotations shown in this document.]
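Description:
pAAV-FLEXfrt-SaCas9-U6-sgGrin2b is a single-vector AAV CRISPR plasmid built on the pX601 backbone and designed for recombinase-dependent mutagenesis of mouse Grin2b, the gene for the GluN2B (NR2B) NMDA receptor subunit. It is about 7.7 kb. In bacteria it is maintained through a high-copy ColE1/pUC-type origin with ampicillin resistance (bla), and it also carries an f1 phage origin. The payload lies between AAV2 inverted terminal repeats, which allow the intervening DNA to be packaged into recombinant AAV particles. The left ITR is annotated only as short fragments in the sequencing-derived feature table, while the right ITR is detected in full.

Within the ITRs, a CMV enhancer/promoter sits upstream of a Staphylococcus aureus Cas9 coding sequence that is placed in the antisense orientation. SaCas9 is fused to a nucleoplasmin nuclear localization signal and a 3xHA epitope tag, and a bGH polyadenylation signal follows the cassette. The construct name indicates a FLEX arrangement based on FRT sites. In such a design, FLP recombinase inverts the cassette into the sense orientation, so SaCas9 is expressed only in FLP-expressing cells. The annotation picks up just one minimal FRT site, upstream of the inverted cassette, and the remaining recombination sites implied by the design are not annotated. A separate human U6 Pol III promoter constitutively drives a Grin2b-targeting guide joined to the SaCas9 gRNA scaffold. The compact SaCas9 lets nuclease and guide fit in one AAV genome. According to the associated publication title, the vector belongs to a set made for cell-type-specific gene disruption in the adult mouse nervous system.
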