Features (pLannotate 1.2.2; 21 found; start..end, strand, type, name):
     12..39      +  repeat_region  AAV2 ITR (fragment): inverted terminal repeat of adeno-associated virus serotype 2 inverted
     68..95      +  repeat_region  AAV2 ITR (fragment): inverted terminal repeat of adeno-associated virus serotype 2 inverted
    154..533     +  enhancer       CMV enhancer: human cytomegalovirus immediate early enhancer
    534..737     +  promoter       CMV promoter: human cytomegalovirus (CMV) immediate early promoter
    780..813     +  protein_bind   FRT (minimal): supports FLP-mediated excision but not integration (Turan and Bode, 2011) FLP recombinase from the Saccharomyces cerevisiae 2μ plasmid
    883..911     -  CDS            3xHA (fragment): three tandem HA epitope tags
    922..938     -  CDS            3xHA (fragment): three tandem HA epitope tags
    949..965     -  CDS            3xHA (fragment): three tandem HA epitope tags
    972..1019    -  CDS            nucleoplasmin NLS: bipartite nuclear localization signal from nucleoplasmin
   1020..4175    -  CDS            cas9: CAS9_STAAU - Experimental evidence at protein level: Swiss-Prot protein existence level 1. CRISPR (clustered regularly interspaced short palindromic repeat) is an adaptive immune system that provides protection against mobile genetic elements (viruses, transposable elements and conjugative plasmids). CRISPR clusters contain spacers, sequences complementary to antecedent mobile elements, and target invading nucleic acids. CRISPR clusters are transcribed and processed into CRISPR RNA (crRNA). In type II CRISPR systems correct processing of pre-crRNA requires a trans- encoded small RNA (tracrRNA)
   4416..4527    +  polyA_signal   bGH poly(A) signal: bovine growth hormone polyadenylation signal
   4630..4870    +  promoter       U6 promoter: RNA polymerase III promoter for human U6 snRNA
   4901..4976    +  misc_RNA       Sa gRNA scaffold: guide RNA scaffold for the Staphylococcus aureus CRISPR/Cas9 system
   4990..5130    +  repeat_region  AAV2 ITR: inverted terminal repeat of adeno-associated virus serotype 2 inverted
   5135..5186    -  misc_feature   bom (fragment): basis of mobility region from pBR322
   5205..5660    +  rep_origin     f1 ori (sequence partly withheld): f1 bacteriophage origin of replication; arrow indicates direction of (+) strand synthesis
   5661..5710    -  misc_feature   bom (fragment): basis of mobility region from pBR322
   5812..5847    -  CDS            rop (fragment): Rop protein, which maintains plasmids at low copy number; rop
   5942..6046    +  promoter       AmpR promoter: bla
   6047..6907    +  CDS            AmpR: β-lactamase; bla; confers resistance to ampicillin, carbenicillin, and related antibiotics
   7078..7666    +  rep_origin     ori: high-copy-number ColE1/pMB1/pBR322/pUC origin of replication
>Addgene plasmid #124864 | pAAV-FLEXfrt-SaCas9-U6-sgGrin2b | addgene full sequence | sequence record 243679 | Addgene NGS Result
CCTGCAGGCAGCTGCGCGCTCGCTCGCTCACTGAGGCCGCCCGGGCGTCGGGCGACCTTTGGTCGCCCGG
CCTCAGTGAGCGAGCGAGCGCGCAGAGAGGGAGTGGCCAACTCCATCACTAGGGGTTCCTGCGGCCTCTA
GACTCGAGGCGTTGACATTGATTATTGACTAGTTATTAATAGTAATCAATTACGGGGTCATTAGTTCATA
GCCCATATATGGAGTTCCGCGTTACATAACTTACGGTAAATGGCCCGCCTGGCTGACCGCCCAACGACCC
CCGCCCATTGACGTCAATAATGACGTATGTTCCCATAGTAACGCCAATAGGGACTTTCCATTGACGTCAA
TGGGTGGAGTATTTACGGTAAACTGCCCACTTGGCAGTACATCAAGTGTATCATATGCCAAGTACGCCCC
CTATTGACGTCAATGACGGTAAATGGCCCGCCTGGCATTATGCCCAGTACATGACCTTATGGGACTTTCC
TACTTGGCAGTACATCTACGTATTAGTCATCGCTATTACCATGGTGATGCGGTTTTGGCAGTACATCAAT
GGGCGTGGATAGCGGTTTGACTCACGGGGATTTCCAAGTCTCCACCCCATTGACGTCAATGGGAGTTTGT
TTTGGCACCAAAATCAACGGGACTTTCCAAAATGTCGTAACAACTCCGCCCCATTGACGCAAATGGGCGG
TAGGCGTGTACGGTGGGAGGTCTATATAAGCAGAGCTCTCTGGCTAACTACCGGTGCTAGCGTCGACAGA
ATTGGATCCGAAGTTCCTATTCTCTAGAAAGTATAGGAACTTCCAAGGCCTGAAGTTCCTATTCTTCAAA
AGGTATAGGAACTTCGCGGCCGCTTGATATCTTGGCGCGCCTTAAGCGTAATCTGGAACATCGTATGGGT
AAGCGTAATCTGGAACATCGTATGGGTAAGCGTAATCTGGAACATCGTATGGGTAGGATCCCTTTTTCTT
TTTTGCCTGGCCGGCCTTTCTCGTGGCCGCCGGCCTTTTGCCCTTTTTGATGATCTGAGGGTGCTTCTTA
GATTTCACTTCATACAGGTTGCCCAGAATGTCTGTGCTGTACTTCTTAATGCTCTGGGTCTTGGAGGCGA
TTGTCTTAATGATCCTGGGGGGCCTCTTGTCGTTCATGTTTTCCAGGTACTCGCGGTAGGTGATGTCGAT
CATGTTCACTTCGATCCGGTTCAGCAGGTCGTTGTTCACGCCGATCACTCTATACAGCTCGCCGTTGATC
TTGATCAGATCGTTGTTGTAGAAGGAGGCGATAAACTCGGCCTGGTTGCTGATCTTCTTCAGCTTCTTAG
CTTCCTCATAGCACTTGCTATTCACTTCGTAGTAGTTTTCTTTTTTGATCACATCCAGATTCTTCACGGT
CACGAACTTGTACACGCCATTGTCCAGGTACACGTCGAATCTGTAGGGCTTCAGGGACAGCTTCACGACC
TTGTTTCTGCTGTTGGGGTAGTCGTCGGTGATGTCCAGATGGGCGTTCAGTTTGTTGCCGTAATACTTAA
TCTTCTTGATCACGGGGCCGTTGTCCTTTTTGGAGTACTTGGTCAGGTAGTTCCCGGTTTCCTCGTAGTA
CTTGTACAGGGGATTCTTCTCGTCGCCGTACTGTTCCATAATCAGCTTCAGTTTCTGGTAGGTCTGGGGG
TCGTGGTGGTACATCAGCAGCTTTTCGGGGCTCTTGTTGATCAGCTTTTTCAGCTTGTCATTGTCCTTGT
CGTACAGGCCGTTCAGATTGTTCACGATCAGGGTGTTGCCCTTGTCGTCCTTCCGGGTGGAGTACAGGGT
GTCGTTAATCAGCTCTCTATTAGGCTTCTTGTCCACCCGGTGGCTGTACTTGTAGTCCTTGAAGTCCTTA
ATGTGCTTGATCTGGTGGGGGGTGATGAAGATCTCTTTGTACTCCTGCTCGGTTTCGATCTCGGGCATGC
TCTCGGCCTGCTTTTCCTCGAACATCTGGTTTTCCATCACTTTTTTGGCCTTGTCCAGTTTCTTCCACTC
TTTGAAGATGAAATCGGCGTTGGCAATGATCAGGGCGTCCTCGGCGTGGTGCTTGTACCCCTTGTTCCGC
TCTTTCTTAAACTTCCACTTCCGCCGCAGAAAGCTGGTGAAGCCGCCATTGATGGACTTCACTTTCACGT
CCAGGTTGTTCACTCTGAAGTAGCTCCGCAGCAGGTTCATCAGGCCTCTGGTGGCGTATCTGGTATCCAC
CAGGTTCCGGTTGATGAAGTCTTTCTGCACGGAGAACCTGTTGATGTCCCGTTCTTCCAGCAGATACTCT
TTCTTGGTCTTGCTGATTCTGCCCTTGCCCTTGGCCAGATTCAGGATGTGCTTCTTGAAGGTTTCGTAGC
TGATCTTGCTGTCGCTGCTGCTCAGGTACTGGAATGGGGTCCGGTTGCCCTTCTTGCTGTTTTCTTCCTG
CTTCACGAGCACCTTGTTGTTGAAGCTGTTGTCGAAGGACACGCTTCTGGGGATGATGTGGTCCACCTCA
TAGTTGAAGGGGTTGTTCAGCAGATCTTCCAGAGGGATGGCTTCCAGGCTGTACAGGCACTTGCCTTCCT
GCATGTCGTGCAGCTTGATCTTCTCGATCAGGTACTTGGCGTTCTCTTTGCCGGTGGTCCGGATGATTTC
CTCGATCCGCTCGTTGGTCTGCCGGTTCCGCTTCTGCATCTCGTTGATCATTTTCTGGGCGTCCTTGGAG
TTCTTCTCGCGGGCCAGCTCGATAATGATGTCGTTGGGCAGGCCGTACTTCTTGATGATGGCGTTGATCA
CTTTGATGCTCTGGATGAAGCTTCTCTTCACGACGGGGCTCAGGATGAAGTCGTCCACCAGGGTGGTGGG
GATCTCTTTCTGCTGGGACAGGTCCACCTTCTTGGGCACCAGCTTCAGCCGGTTGAAGATAGCGATCTGG
TTGTCGTTGGTGTGCCACAGCTCGTCCAGGATCAGGTTGATGGCCTTCAGGCTCAGGTTGTGGGTGCCGG
TATAGCCCTTCAGATTAGAGATCTGCTCGATCTCTTCCTGGGTCAGCTCGGAGTTCAGATTGGTCAGTTC
TTCCTGGATGTCCTCGCTGCTCTGGTAGATGGTCAGGATCTTGGCAATCTGATCCAGCAGCTCGGCGTTC
TCAATAATCTCTTTCCGGGCGGTAATGTCCTTGATGTCGTGGTACACCTTCAGGTTGGTGAACTCGGGCT
TGCCGGTGCTGGTCACTCTGTAGCCCTTAATATCCTCTTCGTTCACGAGGATTTCTTTGGCGATCTGCTT
CAGGGTGGGCTTCTTCTTCTGCTTGAACACGTTCTCGATGATCTGGAACTTCTCGTAATATTCCAGCTTC
TCGTTCTCGTCCCTGGTGATCACGAGATTGTTCAGGTCGTTCAGGGCGTTGTACAGGTCGGCGTTGTAGG
CGTACTTCACGCTCCGCAGTTCCTCGGGGAAGTAGGTGCAGTGGCCCATCAGCATCTCGTACCATTCTTT
GATGTCCTTCCAGCCGAAGGGGCTGCCCTCGCCAGGTCCCTCATAGTAGGTCCGCCGGGTTTCCAGCAGG
TCGATGTAGGTGTCGATGAAGCTCTGGTCCAGCTGGTGGTAGGCCTTCTGCACCTTCAGCAGCTGTTTGG
CTTCTTTCACGTAGTCGCTGGTCTTGAATCTGTTGATGCTGCCCCGCACTTCGCCGTCTTTCTTCAGCCG
TTCCAGCTGCAGTTCGGCCACGTATTTCTCTTCCAGGGCCTTGCTGTTCCGGCTGATCTGCTCTTTGGTG
GACAGCTCGTTGCCGGTGTCCTCTTCCACCTCGTTCACGTTGTGCACGCCTCTTCTCTTGGCCAGGTGCA
GCAGGGCGGCAGAGAACTCTTCCTCGCTCAGCTTCTGGCTCAGGCCCTTCACTCTGGCCTCGTAGGGGTT
GATGCCGCTCAGCTCGCTGTGGTCGGTCAGCAGGTTGTAGTCGAACAGCAGCTTCTTCACTCTCTGGATT
CTATGCCGCCTCCGCCGCTTCAGCCTTCTGGCGCCTCTCTTGCTCCGCCTGCCCTCGTTGTTTTCCACGT
TGGCCTCTTTGAACAGCCGCACGCCGGCATCGATCACGTCCCGTGTCTCGTAGTCGATGATGCCGTAGCC
CACGCTGGTGATGCCGATGTCCAGGCCCAGGATGTAGTTCCGCTTGGCTGCTGGGACTCCGTGGATACCG
ACCTTCCGCTTCTTCTTTGGGGCCATGCGGCCGCTGCAGACCGGTTTAGATCTTTACTAGTTTAAGCTTC
AATTGGAAGTTCCTATTCTTTCTAGAGTATAGGAACTTCCTGCAGTAGGCTAGCGAAGTTCCTATTCCTT
TTGAAGTATAGGAACTTCGTCGAGGGGGGGCCCGAGCTTATCGATGAATTCCTAGAGCTCGCTGATCAGC
CTCGACTGTGCCTTCTAGTTGCCAGCCATCTGTTGTTTGCCCCTCCCCCGTGCCTTCCTTGACCCTGGAA
GGTGCCACTCCCACTGTCCTTTCCTAATAAAATGAGGAAATTGCATCGCATTGTCTGAGTAGGTGTCATT
CTATTCTGGGGGGTGGGGTGGGGCAGGACAGCAAGGGGGAGGATTGGGAAGAGAATAGCAGGCATGCTGG
GGAGGTACCGAGGGCCTATTTCCCATGATTCCTTCATATTTGCATATACGATACAAGGCTGTTAGAGAGA
TAATTGGAATTAATTTGACTGTAAACACAAAGATATTAGTACAAAATACGTGACGTAGAAAGTAATAATT
TCTTGGGTAGTTTGCAGTTTTAAAATTATGTTTTAAAATGGACTATCATATGCTTACCGTAACTTGAAAG
TATTTCGATTTCTTGGCTTTATATATCTTGTGGAAAGGACGAAACACCGCACTTCGTCGGAAGTGCCCAC
GTTTTAGTACTCTGGAAACAGAATCTACTAAAACAAGGCAAAATGCCGTGTTTATCTCGTCAACTTGTTG
GCGAGATTTTTGCGGCCGCAGGAACCCCTAGTGATGGAGTTGGCCACTCCCTCTCTGCGCGCTCGCTCGC
TCACTGAGGCCGGGCGACCAAAGGTCGCCCGACGCCCGGGCTTTGCCCGGGCGGCCTCAGTGAGCGAGCG
AGCGCGCAGCTGCCTGCAGGGGCGCCTGATGCGGTATTTTCTCCTTACGCATCTGTGCGGTATTTCACAC
CGCATA
[95 nt withheld, positions 5187-5281]
T
[46 nt withheld, positions 5283-5328]
C
[141 nt withheld, positions 5330-5470]
CCTTTGACGTTGGAGTCCACGTTCTTT
[37 nt withheld, positions 5498-5534]
ACTCTATCTCGGGCTATTCTTTTGATTTATAAGGGATTTTGCCGATTTCGGTCTATTGGTTAAAAAATGA
GCTGATTTAACAAAAATTTAACGCGAATTTTAACAAAATATTAACGTTTACAATTTTATGGTGCACTCTC
AGTACAATCTGCTCTGATGCCGCATAGTTAAGCCAGCCCCGACACCCGCCAACACCCGCTGACGCGCCCT
GACGGGCTTGTCTGCTCCCGGCATCCGCTTACAGACAAGCTGTGACCGTCTCCGGGAGCTGCATGTGTCA
GAGGTTTTCACCGTCATCACCGAAACGCGCGAGACGAAAGGGCCTCGTGATACGCCTATTTTTATAGGTT
AATGTCATGATAATAATGGTTTCTTAGACGTCAGGTGGCACTTTTCGGGGAAATGTGCGCGGAACCCCTA
TTTGTTTATTTTTCTAAATACATTCAAATATGTATCCGCTCATGAGACAATAACCCTGATAAATGCTTCA
ATAATATTGAAAAAGGAAGAGTATGAGTATTCAACATTTCCGTGTCGCCCTTATTCCCTTTTTTGCGGCA
TTTTGCCTTCCTGTTTTTGCTCACCCAGAAACGCTGGTGAAAGTAAAAGATGCTGAAGATCAGTTGGGTG
CACGAGTGGGTTACATCGAACTGGATCTCAACAGCGGTAAGATCCTTGAGAGTTTTCGCCCCGAAGAACG
TTTTCCAATGATGAGCACTTTTAAAGTTCTGCTATGTGGCGCGGTATTATCCCGTATTGACGCCGGGCAA
GAGCAACTCGGTCGCCGCATACACTATTCTCAGAATGACTTGGTTGAGTACTCACCAGTCACAGAAAAGC
ATCTTACGGATGGCATGACAGTAAGAGAATTATGCAGTGCTGCCATAACCATGAGTGATAACACTGCGGC
CAACTTACTTCTGACAACGATCGGAGGACCGAAGGAGCTAACCGCTTTTTTGCACAACATGGGGGATCAT
GTAACTCGCCTTGATCGTTGGGAACCGGAGCTGAATGAAGCCATACCAAACGACGAGCGTGACACCACGA
TGCCTGTAGCAATGGCAACAACGTTGCGCAAACTATTAACTGGCGAACTACTTACTCTAGCTTCCCGGCA
ACAATTAATAGACTGGATGGAGGCGGATAAAGTTGCAGGACCACTTCTGCGCTCGGCCCTTCCGGCTGGC
TGGTTTATTGCTGATAAATCTGGAGCCGGTGAGCGTGGAAGCCGCGGTATCATTGCAGCACTGGGGCCAG
ATGGTAAGCCCTCCCGTATCGTAGTTATCTACACGACGGGGAGTCAGGCAACTATGGATGAACGAAATAG
ACAGATCGCTGAGATAGGTGCCTCACTGATTAAGCATTGGTAACTGTCAGACCAAGTTTACTCATATATA
CTTTAGATTGATTTAAAACTTCATTTTTAATTTAAAAGGATCTAGGTGAAGATCCTTTTTGATAATCTCA
TGACCAAAATCCCTTAACGTGAGTTTTCGTTCCACTGAGCGTCAGACCCCGTAGAAAAGATCAAAGGATC
TTCTTGAGATCCTTTTTTTCTGCGCGTAATCTGCTGCTTGCAAACAAAAAAACCACCGCTACCAGCGGTG
GTTTGTTTGCCGGATCAAGAGCTACCAACTCTTTTTCCGAAGGTAACTGGCTTCAGCAGAGCGCAGATAC
CAAATACTGTTCTTCTAGTGTAGCCGTAGTTAGGCCACCACTTCAAGAACTCTGTAGCACCGCCTACATA
CCTCGCTCTGCTAATCCTGTTACCAGTGGCTGCTGCCAGTGGCGATAAGTCGTGTCTTACCGGGTTGGAC
TCAAGACGATAGTTACCGGATAAGGCGCAGCGGTCGGGCTGAACGGGGGGTTCGTGCACACAGCCCAGCT
TGGAGCGAACGACCTACACCGAACTGAGATACCTACAGCGTGAGCTATGAGAAAGCGCCACGCTTCCCGA
AGGGAGAAAGGCGGACAGGTATCCGGTAAGCGGCAGGGTCGGAACAGGAGAGCGCACGAGGGAGCTTCCA
GGGGGAAACGCCTGGTATCTTTATAGTCCTGTCGGGTTTCGCCACCTCTGACTTGAGCGTCGATTTTTGT
GATGCTCGTCAGGGGGGCGGAGCCTATGGAAAAACGCCAGCAACGCGGCCTTTTTACGGTTCCTGGCCTT
TTGCTGGCCTTTTGCTCACATGT
