>Addgene plasmid #124864 | pAAV-FLEXfrt-SaCas9-U6-sgGrin2b | depositor partial sequence | sequence record 238476 | U6 promoter, sgRNA insert, SaCas9 sgRNA scaffold
ATACAAGGCTGTTAGAGAGATAATTGGAATTAATTTGACTGTAAACACAAAGATATTAGTACAAAATACG
TGACGTAGAAAGTAATAATTTCTTGGGTAGTTTGCAGTTTTAAAATTATGTTTTAAAATGGACTATCATA
TGCTTACCGTAACTTGAAAGTATTTCGATTTCTTGGCTTTATATATCTTGTGGAAAGGACGAAACACCGC
ACTTCGTCGGAAGTGCCCACGTTTTAGTACTCTGGAAACAGAATCTACTAAAACAAGGCAAAATGCCGTG
TTTATCTCGTCAACTTGTTGGCGAGA
